>Addgene plasmid #12529 | pBS MCK CRE | addgene full sequence | sequence record 327138 | Addgene NGS Result
TCCTTTTAGAATTGTTATATTTTGGTGATTTATATTAATAATGATGTTACCTGTTCTGTTTGTGATTCAC
TGAATACATGGTTTCAGAGTTGTAATGCTTGGATGATTTTTGTGCTTTACTCTGCCCAATGGTTTTGGTT
GGTATCTGTGATTGTTTCATTGGATATAGTTTCTAAGAGATGTAATGTTTGGNTTTTTTTTTTTTTTTTT
TTTTTATGTATAAAATCCCCTGCTTGAGAGCTGCAAAATACACTCAGATTCAAACTGCCTCTGTGTTTGT
TTCTGTTTGTCACCGCCGAACCCTTACCCACCTAGCTTCGAGGACGCTCATTCCAGGGACCTCCATACCT
GACTGGGTGGTCCGTGGCAGGTTTCAAGAGTTCGAGGTCGACCTGGTCTACAGAGGGAGTTTCAAGACAG
TTAGGACTACACAGAGGAGCCCTGTCTTGAAAAACAAACAAACAAACAAACAAACAAACAAACAAAAAAC
CATTTTTAAAAATTGAACCCTTACCTGGGAAACAGAGGGTACATGGTGCCTTCCTCCTCTGAGAGAGCAC
TGTGACATCTGAGGTGGACAGAGCCAGCTGTGCAAGGAGGGAGCAGAGAGAAGAGCGAGGCCCTGAGGAA
GGAATGCTGAGGGGAGACTGGAATAACCCAAGGAGCGCAGGAAAAAGATGCCATTGGGCAAGGAGTTCAT
GGGAGCCACTGAGGGTCAGAGGCAGAGAGAGGCAGGCCCCGGCCATGTCATAGGCTTGCCAGGGAGCACA
CGCCACCCTCTGAGAACCCCTCTTGGGTCATTCAACTTTGTTTTTCCAGATGGGTTTATCTGTAGCCCTG
GCTGTTCTGGAACTCTCTCTATAGACCAGGATGGGGAATTCGATATCAAGCTTATCGATACCGTCGACCT
CGAGGGGGGGCCCGGTACCCAATTCGCCCTATAGTGAGTCGTATTACGCGCGCTCACTGGCCGTCGTTTT
ACAACGTCGTGACTGGGAAAACCCTGGCGTTACCCAACTTAATCGCCTTGCAGCACATCCCCCTTTCGCC
AGCTGGCGTAATAGCGAAGAGGCCCGCACCGATCGCCCTTCCCAACAGTTGCGCAGCCTGAATGGCGAAT
GGAAATTGTAAGCGTTAATATTTTGTTAAAATTCGCGTTAAATTTTTGTTAAATCAGCTCATTTTTTTAA
CCAATAGGCCGAAATCGGCAAAATCCCTTATAAATCAAAAGAATAGACCGAGATAGGGT
[37 nt withheld, positions 1250-1286]
AAAGAACGTGGACTCCAACGTCAAAGG
[49 nt withheld, positions 1314-1362]
T
[91 nt withheld, positions 1364-1454]
G
[124 nt withheld, positions 1456-1579]
CAGGTGGCACTTTTCGGGGAAATGTGCGCGGAACCCCTATTTGTTTATTTTTCTAAATACATTCAAATAT
GTATCCGCTCATGAGACAATAACCCTGATAAATGCTTCAATAATATTGAAAAAGGAAGAGTATGAGTATT
CAACATTTCCGTGTCGCCCTTATTCCCTTTTTTGCGGCATTTTGCCTTCCTGTTTTTGCTCACCCAGAAA
CGCTGGTGAAAGTAAAAGATGCTGAAGATCAGTTGGGTGCACGAGTGGGTTACATCGAACTGGATCTCAA
CAGCGGTAAGATCCTTGAGAGTTTTCGCCCCGAAGAACGTTTTCCAATGATGAGCACTTTTAAAGTTCTG
CTATGTGGCGCGGTATTATCCCGTATTGACGCCGGGCAAGAGCAACTCGGTCGCCGCATACACTATTCTC
AGAATGACTTGGTTGAGTACTCACCAGTCACAGAAAAGCATCTTACGGATGGCATGACAGTAAGAGAATT
ATGCAGTGCTGCCATAACCATGAGTGATAACACTGCGGCCAACTTACTTCTGACAACGATCGGAGGACCG
AAGGAGCTAACCGCTTTTTTGCACAACATGGGGGATCATGTAACTCGCCTTGATCGTTGGGAACCGGAGC
TGAATGAAGCCATACCAAACGACGAGCGTGACACCACGATGCCTGTAGCAATGGCAACAACGTTGCGCAA
ACTATTAACTGGCGAACTACTTACTCTAGCTTCCCGGCAACAATTAATAGACTGGATGGAGGCGGATAAA
GTTGCAGGACCACTTCTGCGCTCGGCCCTTCCGGCTGGCTGGTTTATTGCTGATAAATCTGGAGCCGGTG
AGCGTGGGTCTCGCGGTATCATTGCAGCACTGGGGCCAGATGGTAAGCCCTCCCGTATCGTAGTTATCTA
CACGACGGGGAGTCAGGCAACTATGGATGAACGAAATAGACAGATCGCTGAGATAGGTGCCTCACTGATT
AAGCATTGGTAACTGTCAGACCAAGTTTACTCATATATACTTTAGATTGATTTAAAACTTCATTTTTAAT
TTAAAAGGATCTAGGTGAAGATCCTTTTTGATAATCTCATGACCAAAATCCCTTAACGTGAGTTTTCGTT
CCACTGAGCGTCAGACCCCGTAGAAAAGATCAAAGGATCTTCTTGAGATCCTTTTTTTCTGCGCGTAATC
TGCTGCTTGCAAACAAAAAAACCACCGCTACCAGCGGTGGTTTGTTTGCCGGATCAAGAGCTACCAACTC
TTTTTCCGAAGGTAACTGGCTTCAGCAGAGCGCAGATACCAAATACTGTTCTTCTAGTGTAGCCGTAGTT
AGGCCACCACTTCAAGAACTCTGTAGCACCGCCTACATACCTCGCTCTGCTAATCCTGTTACCAGTGGCT
GCTGCCAGTGGCGATAAGTCGTGTCTTACCGGGTTGGACTCAAGACGATAGTTACCGGATAAGGCGCAGC
GGTCGGGCTGAACGGGGGGTTCGTGCACACAGCCCAGCTTGGAGCGAACGACCTACACCGAACTGAGATA
CCTACAGCGTGAGCTATGAGAAAGCGCCACGCTTCCCGAAGGGAGAAAGGCGGACAGGTATCCGGTAAGC
GGCAGGGTCGGAACAGGAGAGCGCACGAGGGAGCTTCCAGGGGGAAACGCCTGGTATCTTTATAGTCCTG
TCGGGTTTCGCCACCTCTGACTTGAGCGTCGATTTTTGTGATGCTCGTCAGGGGGGCGGAGCCTATGGAA
AAACGCCAGCAACGCGGCCTTTTTACGGTTCCTGGCCTTTTGCTGGCCTTTTGCTCACATGTTCTTTCCT
GCGTTATCCCCTGATTCTGTGGATAACCGTATTACCGCCTTTGAGTGAGCTGATACCGCTCGCCGCAGCC
GAACGACCGAGCGCAGCGAGTCAGTGAGCGAGGAAGCGGAAGAGCGCCCAATACGCAAACCGCCTCTCCC
CGCGCGTTGGCCGATTCATTAATGCAGCTGGCACGACAGGTTTCCCGACTGGAAAGCGGGCAGTGAGCGC
AACGCAATTAATGTGAGTTAGCTCACTCATTAGGCACCCCAGGCTTTACACTTTATGCTTCCGGCTCGTA
TGTTGTGTGGAATTGTGAGCGGATAACAATTTCACACAGGAAACAGCTATGACCATGATTACGCCAAGCG
CGCAATTAACCCTCACTAAAGGGAACAAAAGCTGGAGCTCCACCGCGGTGGCGGCCGCTCTAGAACTAGT
GGATCCCCCGGGCTGCAGCCGATATGTCCAATTTACTGACCGTACACCAAAATTTGCCTGCATTACCGGT
CGATGCAACGAGTGATGAGGTTCGCAAGAACCTGATGGACATGTTCAGGGATCGCCAGGCGTTTTCTGAG
CATACCTGGAAAATGCTTCTGTCCGTTTGCCGGTCGTGGGCGGCATGGTGCAAGTTGAATAACCGGAAAT
GGTTTCCCGCAGAACCTGAAGATGTTCGCGATTATCTTCTATATCTTCAGGCGCGCGGTCTGGCAGTAAA
AACTATCCAGCAACATTTGGGCCAGCTAAACATGCTTCATCGTCGGTCCGGGCTGCCACGACCAAGTGAC
AGCAATGCTGTTTCACTGGTTATGCGGCGGATCCGAAAAGAAAACGTTGATGCCGGTGAACGTGCAAAAC
AGGCTCTAGCGTTCGAACGCACTGATTTCGACCAGGTTCGTTCACTCATGGAAAATAGCGATCGCTGCCA
GGATATACGTAATCTGGCATTTCTGGGGATTGCTTATAACACCCTGTTACGTATAGCCGAAATTGCCAGG
ATCAGGGTTAAAGATATCTCACGTACTGACGGTGGGAGAATGTTAATCCATATTGGCAGAACGAAAACGC
TGGTTAGCACCGCAGGTGTAGAGAAGGCACTTAGCCTGGGGGTAACTAAACTGGTCGAGCGATGGATTTC
CGTCTCTGGTGTAGCTGATGATCCGAATAACTACCTGTTTTGCCGGGTCAGAAAAAATGGTGTTGCCGCG
CCATCTGCCACCAGCCAGCTATCAACTCGCGCCCTGGAAGGGATTTTTGAAGCAACTCATCGATTGATTT
ACGGCGCTAAGGATGACTCTGGTCAGAGATACCTGGCCTGGTCTGGACACAGTGCCCGTGTCGGAGCCGC
GCGAGATATGGCCCGCGCTGGAGTTTCAATACCGGAGATCATGCAAGCTGGTGGCTGGACCAATGTAAAT
ATTGTCATGAACTATATCCGTAACCTGGATAGTGAAACAGGGGCAATGGTGCGCCTGCTGGAAGATGGCG
ATTAGCCATTAACGCGTAAATGATTGCTATAATTATTTGATATTTATGGTGACATATGAGAAAGGATTTC
AACATCGACGGAAAATATGTAGTGCTGTCTGTAAGCACTAATATTCAGTCGCCAGCCGTCATTGTCACTG
TAAAGCTGAGCGATAGAATGCCTGATATTGACTCAATATCCGTTGCGTTTCCTGTCAAAAGTATGCGTAG
TGCTGAACATTTCGTGATGAATGCCACCGAGGAAGAAGCACGGCGCGGTTTTGCTAAAGTGATGTCTGAG
TTTGGCGAACTCTTGGGTAAGGTTGGAATTGTCGAGGCTGGGTGTGGCGGACCGCTATCAGGACATAGCG
TTGGCTACCCGTGATATTGCTGAAGAGCTTGGCGGCGAATGGGCTGACCGCTTCCTCGTGCTTTACGGTA
TCGCCGCTCCCGATTCGCAGCGCATCGCCTTCTATCGCCTTCTTGACGAGTTCTTCTGAGGGGATCGGCA
ATAAAAAGACAGAATAAAACGCACGGGTGTTGGGTCGTTTGTTCGGATCCGTCGACCTGCAGGAATTCGA
TATCAAGCTTATCGATACCGTCGACCTCGAGGCCGGCGGCCTTTGGGACCCTGTGAGCAGACCGGGTTCA
GACTTAAGAACTCAGTTGCTGGGGGCTTGCAGTCCGTCGGACCGTGGGCTTGAAAAAGGGGGGTTCTCCC
CCTGTGAACCTCAGCCTTGCAAGGAAACATCAGGAGCCCAAGTTGCCTGATGTGGCCACATCCTGCCTAT
GTGATCCTGCTGGGGACTCAGTCTCTCTAGCTGGAAAAGGAGGGCAAAACCTTTTGTCTAAAGCCAGAAA
AGGACAGTCACATAAACAAAAACAACTACAAAAATACAGGATCTGGGGCTGGGGTTCTGCTGGCAGAGTG
CTTGCCCAGCAAGCTTAGGACCCTGGGTAACAGTTTGGCGCTCAGCAAATCTGGGTGTGGCTGCTCATGC
CTGAAATCCCAGCAGTTCAAGGTCATCTTCATCTACGTAGAGAGCTGGAGACCAGCCCGAGTCTGGGCTC
CTACACAGGTCTCTATCTCAACCCAAAGGAACTGGGCATGATGGTCCATGCTTGTAATTCCAACACTCTG
AAACTGAGGCAGGAGGATTGCAGTGAATTCAAGGGTAGCCTGGGCTACAGAAACCCTGCCACCAGGAATT
AAAATAAAATAAAATAAAATAAAAAGATGAATAAAAGCAGCAAAGGATCTGGATCAGATGGTCTGGGTTC
GAATTTCGGCTTTGCAACTTACAAGCAGCCGCGTGACTCTGAGGAGCCTGTTTGACTTTCCTGTTCACTC
ATCTGTAACATGGAGACTGTGGCATCGCTGACCTCTTGGGAGGGATTAAAAGACAAGAAAAGCGCCTCGG
CCAGTGCCTGGCACATAACACAAATATTTTATTCGATTGTTCTTGGGTCTGTGGTGATTTGAATGAGAAG
AGCCTCAGACTCACATATTTGAATGTTTGGTCCCCAGTCGGTGGAACTGTTTGGGAAGGATTCGGAGGTG
TGGCCTTGTTGGAGGAGGTGTGCCATTGCTTGTGGGCTTTGAGATTTCCGAAAAGCCACCCCATTCCCAA
GTGGCTCTCACTGCCTCTGGTTGTTGATAAAGATGTGAGCTTCCAGCCTCTGCTCCAGCACCATGCCCAC
CTCCCTGCCGCTCCAGAACCCTGAGCCCCAAATTAATGCTTTCTCTTTTCTAGATTGTCTTGGTCATGGT
GTTTGTCACAGAAATTGAAAACCAATCTGACAGGCTCTGTGTGAGGACCCTGGTAAAGATTATATGTGCA
CACCTGAGAAAAGCCATAAGGGCTCCCCTGAGATTCTGATCCAAATTAGTCCAGATGTGGGCGTGGGAAT
GAGTCTGGAGGCTTCAGCCACTTCTCCCAGTCCCTCCACCTCTGGCTGTCTACAAGGTCCACTTTAAAAG
GCACGGCTCTCCTAAGTCACTGCTCTGGGCCCCAGGCTGTGACTAGATCTCTCTGGCTTTTGAATCTGTG
AGACTGAAGCTTTCCCAGGAGATCTCTGAGTTCCAGTCCCTGACTGATGAGCATGGACCTGGCACCTGGC
ATGAAGTTGCAGCTGGGATTCTAACAGTTACTGTTAATATTTTTGTTTGTAGTGCAGGCTCATGTATGTG
CACAGGTGTGCACATTCCAGTGGTGACCTCAGGTGCTGCAACATTGTTATTTTATATATTTATTTTATTT
TATTTTATTTTATTTTATTTTTATCTTGAGGTAGGGTCTCTCGCAGGCCTGGAGCTAGGCTGCCTGGCCA
TGGAGCCCCACAGATCCCCTGTCCCCACCTCCCCAGGGGGATTCTGATGTTCTCCCCCACAGCCAGCTGT
TTTGTTTTGTCTTGTCTTTTAAAGGGTGTGAACACTGGGATTTGAACTAAGCCCTAAGCTGCCCCAGTCA
CGTCACGTGTATTTTATTACTGTTGTTTTTCATTATTAATTTTATTGACTAGATCCCTGAAGCACTGACC
ATGGGGGACATCAGGCCTCCATCGGGGCTGGAAGGGGGCCTCAGAGGAAGGTGAGAGGGAAGGTGGACCA
AGCTGAGAGAAGAGTGTGGGGCAGACAGAGACCCAAAGCCCTTGAAGCTGCTACTTTGTGGCTATTTTTA
GATGCTCCTCACCCCCCACTGCCACCTGTCCTCCCTCCTTGCTGGCTCGCCTTGCACTAAGTCAGCATTG
GGACAGGTGGGCTGGGGTGGCCAGGAGGACACACAGCCAGGCTCTGGGCCTCAAGGACACCCCGGGCTCC
CAGCCCAGATCTCTCCCTTCAGAAGGTTCTGTATCCTCTGCTACCCCCTCCCTCAGGGGCACCCCAGGAG
ACAGGACACCGAGGCAAGACGCAGAAGCAGAAAGCTTCGGAATCCCCAAACTCATCACAGATTCTCTAAG
ATCTCCAGGTAAACTGAGTCATGTAGTCCTTCCTGCCTTCAAGATCCCAGAGACAGCCAGACAGAAGGAC
TCAAAGGAAAGCCAGGGGCCTGTAAGAGTGAGAGCCCCCAAGTCTCACACAAGAAAGACCCGCCGGGCGG
TGGTGGCACACGCCTTTAATCCCAGCACTTGGGAGGCAGGTGGATTTCTGAGTTCGAGGCCAGGCTGGTC
TACAGAGTGAGTTCCAGGACAGCCAGGGCTATGCAGAGAACACCACCCCCCCTGACCCATCTCGAAAGAG
AGAGGGAGAGAGAGAGACAGAAAGAGAGAGATAGAGACAGAGAGACAGAGAGACATAGAGACAGACCAGG
ACAGTGAGACACAAGGTCACAGAGCTGCAACACAGGTCCACATGGTTACAAAGTTAAAGGGCCACTGACA
GGTGTCACTGAGACAACTGTCTTTGTGTGGGCCATTAACTCTGCTAAACTAAGTTCCAGCCCACCCTGCC
TTGCAAGGAGGGGACACTTGGTGGCTATTGAGACCTAGGTGTCCCAGACATTTGTCCCCACAACTTGTGC
TGCAAAATCCACAACCATAACATGACTGGGTGAGCAGACCCTTGGACTCCCACGCCCCACTCCCACCCCA
GTGATTTCTCTCAGTCCCTACCTGGCTGGCTGGCTCCTGAGTGTCTGTCTGTGCTGTGGAGGTGGTGGTG
ACCCGGGGGCAGCCCCTGTGCCCCTGGGTTATATAGAGGAGCCTACAGGGTGTGACTAGCCAGGAGGGGC
TGTCCCCAGGGAGGGGCCCCTGAGAGCAGATGAGCTTTCAGCTCGTTGCCCGGGCACCGTGCCCACCCCG
GACCCAGGCGTGCAGCTTGCCCAGCCCCATGGCCTTGTATGGGCTGCCCCAAGGGCTGACTTGCTCACTG
GTTCCTAAACTAAGTGCTGAGTCTAGCTGGCGGGGGACAGCTGGCCCTTCGCCGGGAACATGGAACAGTA
ATACTTTGGGAGTCCCAGGCACGTATAAGCCCTGGCCCCCAAGCCTGTTACAGCCTGCCCTCAGTCCCCC
ACAGCCTTGATTGTAGCCAGCACCCTCCTTCATTGCCTTCATTGCTAATGCTCACCAGGCTTCATTGCCT
GGTGAGCATTAGCAGCTGGGAGAACCATTTTGTTTGTGTTTTTGAAATAGGGCCTTACTCTGTAGACAGG
GCTAGCCTGAAACCCTATGTAGTCCAGGCTGGCCTCAGACATGTAACAATCCCTCTGCCTCAGTCTCCCG
AGTAGGATTACTTGCCTGACTTTAGTTATTTAATTGTTTTTGGTTTTTTGAGACAGGGTCTAACTATGCC
ACCCAGTCTGGCTTTGCACTCATGGCAATCCCCCTGCCTCAGCCTTCCAAGGGTCAAGGTATGTGTCATT
TTTTGCAGTTGGAGGTTCAGAACCATGCATGCCAGGCAAGCACTGTTCTTGGGAGCCGTGACTCTAGCCT
ACAGCACCTGGGGGGAAATTTCCAGTGAAAGCCTAGGATCCCCAGGCCCAGGAAGGATACAGGAGACGGG
GGTGGGGGTGGGGCTGTAGTCGCCCATCTACAGGAAAGGCAATAACTGTAGCTGAAAGGTTAGAACCCGG
TTTGGTTTCTCCCAGAAGCCCAGTGCAGGCTGCTCCACCATGGCAGAATTGACAGGAAAAGCTACAGAAG
CAGAAAAACCATTCTTGGGAAAACAAACCTGCGGCTGAGGGAAGTGGCCGCCCTCAGCCTGCCCCTCACC
CTGGATCCACCAGGGACAGGGTTATTTTTAGAGCGAGCTTCTCCTCCATGGTGTACAGAGCCTAAGACCC
AGGCACCGGGGTGGGGGTGAGGCTCAGGCAGCAGGTGTTGGGGGGGGGGGGGCAGCCACATGTCTGGGTT
AATTATAACCAGGCATCTCGGGTGTCCCCAGGCCTTGCCTCCTTACATGGGCAGCCTAGACCCGTAGTGG
CTGCTCTCATCCCTAGGGAGAGGTGGGCTAGGTGGCCCCCAAGCTGTGGAAGGCAGACCAGAGCAGGACA
CAATATGACAGGAGCCTTTTGCACCTCAGCTGTGACCAAGGACCTCAGAGTCCGAGGAGGGGATTCATGG
AAGTGAGATGCACTGTGGAAGTTTCCTCTTCTGCCTGGGAGGTGCCAGGATTGCCCCTGGGGGGAGACCA
GCTTCTCCAGTATTGCCCCCGGCTCCCTCTGTTGATTCTGGAGTAGCCAGTATGGCTTCACTCCATCTTC
CCCCATTTCTGCCCAGGCTGGTGAGGGGAGCCTGCTCTAGGGGGCGGAGAAGGGAAGAAGTGTTTAAGGT
GTTCCTGGGGTCCAGCCTCTGTCCTGGCACCCGTGTTCCTTGTCAGCATGGTCAGATGAGCAAAGGCCTC
CTCTGGGCCTTTTACTTTTAGCCCAAGACACTAAAAGGAATGGGTTTCTGCCACACCACCTCCAGTAAGA
TCTGTGTGACAAGTTCCACAGACTGAGGCCATTGACCTCAAAACGTGGAGGCCTCCTGGAGATGGTTGTG
GAACTCTTCGCCGGAGAGAAAAAATATTGAGCCGTAGTTCTCATGGCAATCTCTCTGTTTTGTTTTCTCT
TATTCCTTTTCTTATTTACATGTTCCTGGTAGCCTAGGCCAAGATCTTAAGCGAGAATAATGGGTGAGAT
GGGCCTAGAGATGGGCCACTAACATGACTTTATCCCCAAGGAAACCAACACTTTGCTTTTTTTGGGGGGT
GGGGGGTTCGAGACAGGGTTTCTCTGTGTAGCCCTGGCTGTCCTGGAACTCACTCTGTAGACCAGGCTGG
CCTCAAACTCAGAAATCCTCCTGCCCCTGCCTCCCGAGTGCAGGGATTAAAGGCGTGTGCCACCACGCCC
GGCTAACACTTTGCTTTTTAAATCATTTACAAAACTATTATGATAGGTACAAATTTTCCCAACAATAAAA
TTTCATATGGCTACGCGTGTGTCATTGGAGGTGAATTTTGGTATATGGTAAAGAAAGCCTTAATTAGGAA
GAATTAAAATAGTTTTAAATTACATAGTGAAGATTTATAAAAAAAAATTAGGCACTAGATGCTAAATAAT
AATTGACCATGGGGCTGGAGAGTTAGTTCAGTGGTTAAGATTTACTAACCTGCTCCTGGAAATCTGCCAC
TAGCCTTGGACGACAGCCCCCACTGGATACA
Features (pLannotate 1.2.2; 18 found; start..end, strand, type, name):
    875..929     +  misc_feature   MCS (fragment): pBluescript multiple cloning site
    938..956     -  promoter       T7 promoter: promoter for bacteriophage T7 RNA polymerase
    964..1119    +  CDS            lacZα (fragment): LacZα fragment of β-galactosidase; lacZ fragment
   1221..1579    -  rep_origin     f1 ori (sequence partly withheld): f1 bacteriophage origin of replication; arrow indicates direction of (+) strand synthesis
   1606..1710    +  promoter       AmpR promoter: bla
   1711..2571    +  CDS            AmpR: β-lactamase; bla; confers resistance to ampicillin, carbenicillin, and related antibiotics
   2742..3330    +  rep_origin     ori: high-copy-number ColE1/pMB1/pBR322/pUC origin of replication
   3513..3605    +  CDS            lacI (fragment): lac repressor; lacI; The lac repressor binds to the lac operator to inhibit transcription in E. coli. This inhibition can be relieved by adding lactose or isopropyl-β-D-thiogalactopyranoside (IPTG).
   3618..3639    +  protein_bind   CAP binding site: CAP binding activates transcription in the presence of cAMP. E. coli catabolite activator protein
   3654..3684    +  promoter       lac promoter: promoter for the E. coli lac operon
   3688..3710    +  protein_bind   lac operator (fragment): The lac repressor binds to the lac operator to inhibit transcription in E. coli. This inhibition can be relieved by adding lactose or isopropyl-β-D-thiogalactopyranoside (IPTG). lac repressor encoded by lacI
   3753..3771    +  promoter       T3 promoter: promoter for bacteriophage T3 RNA polymerase
   3784..3837    +  misc_feature   MCS (fragment): pBluescript multiple cloning site
   3843..4874    +  CDS            Cre: site-specific recombinase Cre is a site-specific recombinase from bacteriophage P1. Recombination occurs at loxP sequences.
   5185..5348    +  CDS            NeoR/KanR (fragment): aminoglycoside phosphotransferase confers resistance to neomycin, kanamycin, and G418 (Geneticin®)
   5355..5403    +  polyA_signal   HSV TK poly(A) signal: herpes simplex virus thymidine kinase polyadenylation signal (Cole and Stacy, 1985)
   5416..5461    +  misc_feature   MCS (fragment): pBluescript multiple cloning site
   9345..9362    +  polyA_signal   PGK poly(A) signal (fragment): mouse phosphoglycerate kinase 1 polyadenylation signal
