[The description below was written by a language model from this plasmid's Addgene catalogue record and pLannotate feature annotations shown in this document.]
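Description:
pBS MCK CRE is a transgenic Cre/lox construct built in the pBluescript KS cloning vector, designed to express Cre recombinase specifically in muscle. It is propagated in E. coli as a high-copy plasmid through its ColE1/pUC-type origin and selected with ampicillin via the β-lactamase gene. The usual pBluescript elements are also annotated: an f1 origin, T3 and T7 promoters, lac promoter/operator, lacZα fragment and remnants of the multiple cloning site.

According to the depositor, a 6.5 kb fragment of the muscle creatine kinase (MCK) gene was first inserted into the backbone. It carries about 3 kb of promoter with enhancer 1, the untranslated exon 1, about 3 kb of intron 1 including the E2 enhancer, and the first bases of exon 2. A 1.3 kb blunt-ended fragment was then placed downstream, containing a modified Cre cDNA with an SV40 large T antigen nuclear localization signal fused in-frame after the start codon, followed by a poly(A) signal. The MCK regulatory sequences thus restrict transcription of nuclear-targeted Cre to muscle, where it recombines loxP-flanked alleles.

The feature table, from a 10,990 nt sequencing result, identifies the Cre coding sequence followed by a short NeoR/KanR fragment and an HSV TK poly(A) signal, which presumably supplies polyadenylation. The MCK regulatory region and the nuclear localization signal are not annotated, and a large stretch after the Cre cassette is unannotated apart from a small PGK poly(A) fragment. In the table's coordinates Cre lies directly after the T3 promoter and polylinker, so the arrangement relative to the MCK sequences cannot be confirmed from these annotations. The associated publication used the construct to generate mice with a muscle-specific insulin receptor knockout.
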