Addgene plasmid #12529: pBS MCK CRE
Depositing lab: Ronald Kahn. Depositing organization: Joslin Diabetes Center. Publication: A muscle-specific insulin receptor knockout exhibits features of the metabolic syndrome of NIDDM without altering glucose tolerance. Bruning JC, Michael MD, Winnay JN, Hayashi T, Horsch D, Accili D, Goodyear LJ, Kahn CR. Mol Cell. 1998 Nov . 2(5):559-69. 10.1016/S1097-2765(00)80155-0 PubMed 9844629.
Backbone
  Vector backbone: pBluescript KS
  Backbone size w/o insert (bp): 9500
  Vector type: Cre/Lox ; transgenic construct
Growth in bacteria
  Bacterial resistance: Ampicillin, 100 μg/mL
  Growth temperature: 37°C
  Growth strain: DH5alpha
  Copy number: High Copy
Gene/Insert
  Gene/Insert name: Cre recombinase
  Insert size (bp): 1300
  Mutation: Cre is driven by the Muscle Creatine Kinase promoter
  Cloning method: Restriction Enzyme; 5′ cloning site SacI (destroyed during cloning); 3′ cloning site SacII (destroyed during cloning)
  Sequencing primers: 5′ M13 reverse
Terms and licenses: Academic/Nonprofit Terms; Industry Terms: Not Available to Industry
Depositor comments: To create a construct for muscle-specific expression of the Cre recombinase, a 6.5 kb XhoI fragment containing 3 kb of the MCK promoter and enhancer 1, untranslated exon 1, 3 kb of intron 1 including the enhancer region E2, and the first 16 bp of exon 2 was subcloned into the XhoI site of pBluescriptKS to result in pBSMCK (see Addgene plasmid #12528 for details. Plasmid 12528 contains a polyA sequence, whereas the base vector that MCK cre was built from does not - the polyA was added using a different cloning strategy as described below.). A 1.3 kb blunt-ended SacI/SacII fragment containing a modified Cre cDNA with a SV-40 large T antigen nuclear localization signal inserted in-frame after the ATG of Cre and a poly(A) signal was inserted into the blunt-ended PstI site of pBSMCK to result in pMCKNlsCrepolyA. Please see "Author's Map" for a summary of the Kahn Lab's sequencing results.
How to cite: pBS MCK CRE was a gift from Ronald Kahn (Addgene plasmid # 12529 ; http://n2t.net/addgene:12529 ; RRID:Addgene_12529)
